Addgene plasmid #106980: pDest-Sumo
Purpose: (Empty Backbone) LR reaction to create expression plasmid. For prokaryotic expression of target protein as N-terminal fusion form with Sumo tag
Depositing lab: Han Choe. Depositing organization: University of Ulsan (University and College of Medicine). Publication: Prokaryotic soluble expression and purification of bioactive human fibroblast growth factor 21 using maltose-binding protein. Nguyen AN, Song JA, Nguyen MT, Do BH, Kwon GG, Park SS, Yoo J, Jang J, Jin J, Osborn MJ, Jang YJ, Thi Vu TT, Oh HB, Choe H. Sci Rep. 2017 Nov 23;7(1):16139. doi: 10.1038/s41598-017-16167-x. PubMed 29170489.
Backbone
  Vector backbone: pDEST-0GWA
  Backbone size (bp): 7432
  Modifications to backbone: insert His8-Sumo
  Vector type: Bacterial Expression
  Promoter: T7
  Tag / fusion protein: His8-Sumo
Growth in bacteria
  Bacterial resistance: Chloramphenicol and Ampicillin, 25 & 100 μg/mL
  Growth temperature: 37°C
  Growth strain: ccdB Survival
  Growth instructions: Must be grown in a strain resistant to ccdB
  Copy number: Unknown
Gene/Insert
  Cloning method: Gateway Cloning
Terms and licenses: Academic/Nonprofit Terms; Industry Terms: Not Available to Industry
How to cite: pDest-Sumo was a gift from Han Choe (Addgene plasmid # 106980 ; http://n2t.net/addgene:106980 ; RRID:Addgene_106980)
