[The description below was written by a language model from this plasmid's Addgene catalogue record and pLannotate feature annotations shown in this document.]
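Description:
pDest-Sumo is an empty Gateway destination vector for bacterial expression, built on the pDEST-0GWA backbone (about 7.4 kb) by adding a His8-Sumo coding segment. It is designed to receive an open reading frame from an entry clone through an LR recombination reaction. The resulting expression plasmid produces the target protein with an N-terminal His8-SUMO fusion partner.

Transcription is driven by a T7 promoter followed by a lac operator and the T7 gene 10 ribosome binding site. A plasmid-borne lacI gene supplies the repressor, so expression is IPTG-inducible in hosts that provide T7 RNA polymerase. Downstream of the start come the 8xHis affinity tag and a truncated yeast SMT3 (SUMO) tag, a cleavable ubiquitin-like partner. These are followed by the Gateway cassette, in which attR1 and attR2 flank a chloramphenicol resistance gene, a ccdA fragment and the ccdB toxin gene. LR recombination replaces this cassette with the gene of interest, and loss of ccdB provides counterselection against unrecombined vector. For the same reason, the empty vector must be maintained in a ccdB-tolerant strain under both chloramphenicol and ampicillin selection.

After attR2 the annotation shows short fragments scored as a His tag and a T7 gene 10B-derived solubility tag, then the T7 terminator; the record does not say whether these fragments are translated. The backbone has a pBR322-type layout, with AmpR, a ColE1/pMB1-family origin with bom and rop, an f1 origin, and remnants of the tetracycline resistance gene. Copy number is listed as unknown.

The associated publication concerns soluble prokaryotic expression and purification of a human growth factor using fusion partners.
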