Features (pLannotate 1.2.2; 27 found; start..end, strand, type, name):
     27..45      +  promoter       T7 promoter: promoter for bacteriophage T7 RNA polymerase
     46..70      +  protein_bind   lac operator: The lac repressor binds to the lac operator to inhibit transcription in E. coli. This inhibition can be relieved by adding lactose or isopropyl-β-D-thiogalactopyranoside (IPTG). lac repressor encoded by lacI
     85..107     +  RBS            RBS: efficient ribosome binding site from bacteriophage T7 gene 10 (Olins and Rangwala, 1989)
    120..143     +  CDS            8xHis: 8xHis affinity tag
    150..442     +  CDS            SUMO (fragment): cleavable ubiquitin-like protein tag; S. cerevisiae SMT3 (truncated)
    462..586     +  protein_bind   attR1: mutant version of attR; recombination site for the Gateway® LR reaction LR Clonase™
    611..641     +  promoter       lac UV5 promoter: E. coli lac promoter with an "up" mutation
    665..694     +  promoter       cat promoter (fragment): promoter of the E. coli cat gene encoding chloramphenicol acetyltransferase
    695..1354    +  CDS            CmR: chloramphenicol acetyltransferase; cat; confers resistance to chloramphenicol
   1533..1691    +  CDS            ccdA (fragment): CCDA_ECO57 - Also known as H, letA. Experimental evidence at protein level: Swiss-Prot protein existence level 1. Antitoxin component of a type II toxin-antitoxin (TA) system which inhibits the post-segregational killing (PSK) of plasmid-free cells, also referred to as a plasmid addiction system. Binds to and blocks the activity of CcdB; will also remove bound CcdB protein from the CcdB-GyrA complex by forming a CcdA-CcdB complex, a process termed rejuvenation. Functions as a transcriptional corepressor for the ccdAB operon, repression also requires CcdB (By similarity). From Escherichia coli
   1696..1998    +  CDS            ccdB: CCDB_ECOLI - Also known as G, letB, letD. Experimental evidence at protein level: Swiss-Prot protein existence level 1. Toxic component of a type II toxin-antitoxin (TA) system, functioning in plasmid maintainence. Responsible for the post- segregational killing (PSK) of plasmid-free cells, also referred to as a plasmid addiction system. Half-life of over 2 hours. Cell killing by CcdB is accompanied by filamentation, defects in chromosome and plasmid segregation, defects in cell division, formation of anucleate cells, decreased DNA synthesis and plasmid loss. Interferes with the activity of DN
   2042..2166    -  protein_bind   attR2: mutant version of attR; recombination site for the Gateway® LR reaction LR Clonase™
   2180..2197    +  CDS            9xHis (fragment): 9xHis affinity tag
   2207..2256    +  CDS            SET1 (fragment): solubility-enhancement tag derived from T7 phage gene 10B
   2264..2311    +  terminator     T7 terminator: transcription terminator for bacteriophage T7 RNA polymerase
   2348..2776    +  rep_origin     f1 ori (sequence partly withheld): f1 bacteriophage origin of replication; arrow indicates direction of (+) strand synthesis
   2829..2933    +  promoter       AmpR promoter: bla
   2934..3794    +  CDS            AmpR: β-lactamase; bla; confers resistance to ampicillin, carbenicillin, and related antibiotics
   3965..4553    +  rep_origin     ori: high-copy-number ColE1/pMB1/pBR322/pUC origin of replication
   4739..4878    -  misc_feature   bom: basis of mobility region from pBR322
   4980..5171    -  CDS            rop: Rop protein, which maintains plasmids at low copy number; rop
   5188..5568    +  CDS            YPB1_ECOLX: Protein predicted: Swiss-Prot protein existence level 4. From Escherichia coli.
   5640..5931    -  CDS            TcR (fragment): tetracycline efflux protein; tet; confers resistance to tetracycline
   5946..5967    -  protein_bind   CAP binding site: CAP binding activates transcription in the presence of cAMP. E. coli catabolite activator protein
   5980..7062    -  CDS            lacI: lac repressor; lacI; The lac repressor binds to the lac operator to inhibit transcription in E. coli. This inhibition can be relieved by adding lactose or isopropyl-β-D-thiogalactopyranoside (IPTG).
   7063..7140    -  promoter       lacI promoter: lacI
   7148..7427    -  CDS            TcR (fragment): tetracycline efflux protein; tet; confers resistance to tetracycline
>Addgene plasmid #106980 | pDest-Sumo | addgene full sequence | sequence record 204719 | Addgene NGS Result
AGATCCAGATCTCGATCCCGCGAAATTAATACGACTCACTATAGGGGAATTGTGAGCGGATAACAATTCC
CCTCTAGAAATAATTTTGTTTAACTTTAAGAAGGAGATATACCATGAAACACCATCACCATCACCATCAC
CATGAGCTCATGTCGGACTCAGAAGTCAATCAAGAAGCTAAGCCAGAGGTCAAGCCAGAAGTCAAGCCTG
AGACTCACATCAATTTAAAGGTGTCCGATGGATCTTCAGAGATCTTCTTCAAGATCAAAAAGACCACTCC
TTTAAGAAGGCTGATGGAAGCGTTCGCTAAAAGACAGGGTAAGGAAATGGACTCCTTAAGATTCTTGTAC
GACGGTATTAGAATTCAAGCTGATCAGACCCCTGAAGATTTGGACATGGAGGATAACGATATTATTGAGG
CTCACAGAGAACAGATTGGTGGGGGTACCGGATCTTACATCACAAGTTTGTACAAAAAAGCTGAACGAGA
AACGTAAAATGATATAAATATCAATATATTAAATTAGATTTTGCATAAAAAACAGACTACATAATACTGT
AAAACACAACATATCCAGTCACTATGGCGGCCGCATTAGGCACCCCAGGCTTTACACTTTATGCTTCCGG
CTCGTATAATGTGTGGATTTTGAGTTAGGATCCGTCGAGATTTTCAGGAGCTAAGGAAGCTAAAATGGAG
AAAAAAATCACTGGATATACCACCGTTGATATATCCCAATGGCATCGTAAAGAACATTTTGAGGCATTTC
AGTCAGTTGCTCAATGTACCTATAACCAGACCGTTCAGCTGGATATTACGGCCTTTTTAAAGACCGTAAA
GAAAAATAAGCACAAGTTTTATCCGGCCTTTATTCACATTCTTGCCCGCCTGATGAATGCTCATCCGGAA
TTCCGTATGGCAATGAAAGACGGTGAGCTGGTGATATGGGATAGTGTTCACCCTTGTTACACCGTTTTCC
ATGAGCAAACTGAAACGTTTTCATCGCTCTGGAGTGAATACCACGACGATTTCCGGCAGTTTCTACACAT
ATATTCGCAAGATGTGGCGTGTTACGGTGAAAACCTGGCCTATTTCCCTAAAGGGTTTATTGAGAATATG
TTTTTCGTCTCAGCCAATCCCTGGGTGAGTTTCACCAGTTTTGATTTAAACGTGGCCAATATGGACAACT
TCTTCGCCCCCGTTTTCACCATGGGCAAATATTATACGCAAGGCGACAAGGTGCTGATGCCGCTGGCGAT
TCAGGTTCATCATGCCGTTTGTGATGGCTTCCATGTCGGCAGAATGCTTAATGAATTACAACAGTACTGC
GATGAGTGGCAGGGCGGGGCGTAAACGCGTGGATCCGGCTTACTAAAAGCCAGATAACAGTATGCGTATT
TGCGCGCTGATTTTTGCGGTATAAGAATATATACTGATATGTATACCCGAAGTATGTCAAAAAGAGGTAT
GCTATGAAGCAGCGTATTACAGTGACAGTTGACAGCGACAGCTATCAGTTGCTCAAGGCATATATGATGT
CAATATCTCCGGTCTGGTAAGCACAACCATGCAGAATGAAGCCCGTCGTCTGCGTGCCGAACGCTGGAAA
GCGGAAAATCAGGAAGGGATGGCTGAGGTCGCCCGGTTTATTGAAATGAACGGCTCTTTTGCTGACGAGA
ACAGGGGCTGGTGAAATGCAGTTTAAGGTTTACACCTATAAAAGAGAGAGCCGTTATCGTCTGTTTGTGG
ATGTACAGAGTGATATTATTGACACGCCCGGGCGACGGATGGTGATCCCCCTGGCCAGTGCACGTCTGCT
GTCAGATAAAGTCTCCCGTGAACTTTACCCGGTGGTGCATATCGGGGATGAAAGCTGGCGCATGATGACC
ACCGATATGGCCAGTGTGCCGGTCTCCGTTATCGGGGAAGAAGTGGCTGATCTCAGCCACCGCGAAAATG
ACATCAAAAACGCCATTAACCTGATGTTCTGGGGAATATAAATGTCAGGCTCCCTTATACACAGCCAGTC
TGCAGGTCGACCATAGTGACTGGATATGTTGTGTTTTACAGTATTATGTAGTCTGTTTTTTATGCAAAAT
CTAATTTAATATATTGATATTTATATCATTTTACGTTTCTCGTTCAGCTTTCTTGTACAAAGTGGTGATG
TACCTCGAGCACCACCACCACCACCACTGAGATCCGGCTGCTAACAAAGCCCGAAAGGAAGCTGAGTTGG
CTGCTGCCACCGCTGAGCAATAACTAGCATAACCCCTTGGGGCCTCTAAACGGGTCTTGAGGGGTTTTTT
GCTGAAAGGAGGAACTATATCCGGATTGGCGAATGGG
[124 nt withheld, positions 2348-2471]
C
[91 nt withheld, positions 2473-2563]
A
[49 nt withheld, positions 2565-2613]
CCTTTGACGTTGGAGTCCACGTTCTTT
[37 nt withheld, positions 2641-2677]
ACCCTATCTCGGTCTATTCTTTTGATTTATAAGGGATTTTGCCGATTTCGGCCTATTGGTTAAAAAATGA
GCTGATTTAACAAAAATTTAACGCGAATTTTAACAAAATATTAACGCTTACAATTTAGGTGGCACTTTTC
GGGGAAATGTGCGCGGAACCCCTATTTGTTTATTTTTCTAAATACATTCAAATATGTATCCGCTCATGAG
ACAATAACCCTGATAAATGCTTCAATAATATTGAAAAAGGAAGAGTATGAGTATTCAACATTTCCGTGTC
GCCCTTATTCCCTTTTTTGCGGCATTTTGCCTTCCTGTTTTTGCTCACCCAGAAACGCTGGTGAAAGTAA
AAGATGCTGAAGATCAGTTGGGTGCACGAGTGGGTTACATCGAACTGGATCTCAACAGCGGTAAGATCCT
TGAGAGTTTTCGCCCCGAAGAACGTTTTCCAATGATGAGCACTTTTAAAGTTCTGCTATGTGGCGCGGTA
TTATCCCGTATTGACGCCGGGCAAGAGCAACTCGGTCGCCGCATACACTATTCTCAGAATGACTTGGTTG
AGTACTCACCAGTCACAGAAAAGCATCTTACGGATGGCATGACAGTAAGAGAATTATGCAGTGCTGCCAT
AACCATGAGTGATAACACTGCGGCCAACTTACTTCTGACAACGATCGGAGGACCGAAGGAGCTAACCGCT
TTTTTGCACAACATGGGGGATCATGTAACTCGCCTTGATCGTTGGGAACCGGAGCTGAATGAAGCCATAC
CAAACGACGAGCGTGACACCACGATGCCTGCAGCAATGGCAACAACGTTGCGCAAACTATTAACTGGCGA
ACTACTTACTCTAGCTTCCCGGCAACAATTAATAGACTGGATGGAGGCGGATAAAGTTGCAGGACCACTT
CTGCGCTCGGCCCTTCCGGCTGGCTGGTTTATTGCTGATAAATCTGGAGCCGGTGAGCGTGGGTCTCGCG
GTATCATTGCAGCACTGGGGCCAGATGGTAAGCCCTCCCGTATCGTAGTTATCTACACGACGGGGAGTCA
GGCAACTATGGATGAACGAAATAGACAGATCGCTGAGATAGGTGCCTCACTGATTAAGCATTGGTAACTG
TCAGACCAAGTTTACTCATATATACTTTAGATTGATTTAAAACTTCATTTTTAATTTAAAAGGATCTAGG
TGAAGATCCTTTTTGATAATCTCATGACCAAAATCCCTTAACGTGAGTTTTCGTTCCACTGAGCGTCAGA
CCCCGTAGAAAAGATCAAAGGATCTTCTTGAGATCCTTTTTTTCTGCGCGTAATCTGCTGCTTGCAAACA
AAAAAACCACCGCTACCAGCGGTGGTTTGTTTGCCGGATCAAGAGCTACCAACTCTTTTTCCGAAGGTAA
CTGGCTTCAGCAGAGCGCAGATACCAAATACTGTCCTTCTAGTGTAGCCGTAGTTAGGCCACCACTTCAA
GAACTCTGTAGCACCGCCTACATACCTCGCTCTGCTAATCCTGTTACCAGTGGCTGCTGCCAGTGGCGAT
AAGTCGTGTCTTACCGGGTTGGACTCAAGACGATAGTTACCGGATAAGGCGCAGCGGTCGGGCTGAACGG
GGGGTTCGTGCACACAGCCCAGCTTGGAGCGAACGACCTACACCGAACTGAGATACCTACAGCGTGAGCT
ATGAGAAAGCGCCACGCTTCCCGAAGGGAGAAAGGCGGACAGGTATCCGGTAAGCGGCAGGGTCGGAACA
GGAGAGCGCACGAGGGAGCTTCCAGGGGGAAACGCCTGGTATCTTTATAGTCCTGTCGGGTTTCGCCACC
TCTGACTTGAGCGTCGATTTTTGTGATGCTCGTCAGGGGGGCGGAGCCTATGGAAAAACGCCAGCAACGC
GGCCTTTTTACGGTTCCTGGCCTTTTGCTGGCCTTTTGCTCACATGTTCTTTCCTGCGTTATCCCCTGAT
TCTGTGGATAACCGTATTACCGCCTTTGAGTGAGCTGATACCGCTCGCCGCAGCCGAACGACCGAGCGCA
GCGAGTCAGTGAGCGAGGAAGCGGAAGAGCGCCTGATGCGGTATTTTCTCCTTACGCATCTGTGCGGTAT
TTCACACCGCAATGGTGCACTCTCAGTACAATCTGCTCTGATGCCGCATAGTTAAGCCAGTATACACTCC
GCTATCGCTACGTGACTGGGTCATGGCTGCGCCCCGACACCCGCCAACACCCGCTGACGCGCCCTGACGG
GCTTGTCTGCTCCCGGCATCCGCTTACAGACAAGCTGTGACCGTCTCCGGGAGCTGCATGTGTCAGAGGT
TTTCACCGTCATCACCGAAACGCGCGAGGCAGCTGCGGTAAAGCTCATCAGCGTGGTCGTGAAGCGATTC
ACAGATGTCTGCCTGTTCATCCGCGTCCAGCTCGTTGAGTTTCTCCAGAAGCGTTAATGTCTGGCTTCTG
ATAAAGCGGGCCATGTTAAGGGCGGTTTTTTCCTGTTTGGTCACTGATGCCTCCGTGTAAGGGGGATTTC
TGTTCATGGGGGTAATGATACCGATGAAACGAGAGAGGATGCTCACGATACGGGTTACTGATGATGAACA
TGCCCGGTTACTGGAACGTTGTGAGGGTAAACAACTGGCGGTATGGATGCGGCGGGACCAGAGAAAAATC
ACTCAGGGTCAATGCCAGCGCTTCGTTAATACAGATGTAGGTGTTCCACAGGGTAGCCAGCAGCATCCTG
CGATGCAGATCCGGAACATAATGGTGCAGGGCGCTGACTTCCGCGTTTCCAGACTTTACGAAACACGGAA
ACCGAAGACCATTCATGTTGTTGCTCAGGTCGCAGACGTTTTGCAGCAGCAGTCGCTTCACGTTCGCTCG
CGTATCGGTGATTCATTCTGCTAACCAGTAAGGCAACCCCGCCAGCCTAGCCGGGTCCTCAACGACAGGA
GCACGATCATGCGCACCCGTGGGGCCGCCATGCCGGCGATAATGGCCTGCTTCTCGCCGAAACGTTTGGT
GGCGGGACCAGTGACGAAGGCTTGAGCGAGGGCGTGCAAGATTCCGAATACCGCAAGCGACAGGCCGATC
ATCGTCGCGCTCCAGCGAAAGCGGTCCTCGCCGAAAATGACCCAGAGCGCTGCCGGCACCTGTCCTACGA
GTTGCATGATAAAGAAGACAGTCATAAGTGCGGCGACGATAGTCATGCCCCGCGCCCACCGGAAGGAGCT
GACTGGGTTGAAGGCTCTCAAGGGCATCGGTCGAGATCCCGGTGCCTAATGAGTGAGCTAACTTACATTA
ATTGCGTTGCGCTCACTGCCCGCTTTCCAGTCGGGAAACCTGTCGTGCCAGCTGCATTAATGAATCGGCC
AACGCGCGGGGAGAGGCGGTTTGCGTATTGGGCGCCAGGGTGGTTTTTCTTTTCACCAGTGAGACGGGCA
ACAGCTGATTGCCCTTCACCGCCTGGCCCTGAGAGAGTTGCAGCAAGCGGTCCACGCTGGTTTGCCCCAG
CAGGCGAAAATCCTGTTTGATGGTGGTTAACGGCGGGATATAACATGAGCTGTCTTCGGTATCGTCGTAT
CCCACTACCGAGATATCCGCACCAACGCGCAGCCCGGACTCGGTAATGGCGCGCATTGCGCCCAGCGCCA
TCTGATCGTTGGCAACCAGCATCGCAGTGGGAACGATGCCCTCATTCAGCATTTGCATGGTTTGTTGAAA
ACCGGACATGGCACTCCAGTCGCCTTCCCGTTCCGCTATCGGCTGAATTTGATTGCGAGTGAGATATTTA
TGCCAGCCAGCCAGACGCAGACGCGCCGAGACAGAACTTAATGGGCCCGCTAACAGCGCGATTTGCTGGT
GACCCAATGCGACCAGATGCTCCACGCCCAGTCGCGTACCGTCTTCATGGGAGAAAATAATACTGTTGAT
GGGTGTCTGGTCAGAGACATCAAGAAATAACGCCGGAACATTAGTGCAGGCAGCTTCCACAGCAATGGCA
TCCTGGTCATCCAGCGGATAGTTAATGATCAGCCCACTGACGCGTTGCGCGAGAAGATTGTGCACCGCCG
CTTTACAGGCTTCGACGCCGCTTCGTTCTACCATCGACACCACCACGCTGGCACCCAGTTGATCGGCGCG
AGATTTAATCGCCGCGACAATTTGCGACGGCGCGTGCAGGGCCAGACTGGAGGTGGCAACGCCAATCAGC
AACGACTGTTTGCCCGCCAGTTGTTGTGCCACGCGGTTGGGAATGTAATTCAGCTCCGCCATCGCCGCTT
CCACTTTTTCCCGCGTTTTCGCAGAAACGTGGCTGGCCTGGTTCACCACGCGGGAAACGGTCTGATAAGA
GACACCGGCATACTCTGCGACATCGTATAACGTTACTGGTTTCACATTCACCACCCTGAATTGACTCTCT
TCCGGGCGCTATCATGCCATACCGCGAAAGGTTTTGCGCCATTCGATGGTGTCCGGGATCTCGACGCTCT
CCCTTATGCGACTCCTGCATTAGGAAGCAGCCCAGTAGTAGGTTGAGGCCGTTGAGCACCGCCGCCGCAA
GGAATGGTGCATGCAAGGAGATGGCGCCCAACAGTCCCCCGGCCACGGGGCCTGCCACCATACCCACGCC
GAAACAAGCGCTCATGAGCCCGAAGTGGCGAGCCCGATCTTCCCCATCGGTGATGTCGGCGATATAGGCG
CCAGCAACCGCACCTGTGGCGCCGGTGATGCCGGCCACGATGCGTCCGGCGTAGAGGATCG
